Addgene plasmid #237395: pTG565
Purpose: Peft3::TIR1 (ChrIV Repair Template with SEC)
Depositing lab: Ariel Pani. Depositing organization: University of Virginia. Publication: Engineering the C. elegans genome with a nested, self-excising selection cassette. Gibney TV, Pani AM. Genetics. 2026 Jan 20:iyag016. doi: 10.1093/genetics/iyag016. PubMed 41557645.
Backbone
  Vector backbone: pUC19
Growth in bacteria
  Bacterial resistance: Ampicillin, 100 μg/mL
  Growth temperature: 37°C
  Growth strain: DH5alpha
  Copy number: Unknown
Gene/Insert
  Gene/Insert name: Peft3>TIR1 (ChrIV Repair Template with SEC)
  Species: C. elegans (nematode), Synthetic
  Insert size (bp): 10500
Terms and licenses: Academic/Nonprofit Terms; Industry Terms: Not Available to Industry
Depositor comments: Please visit https://doi.org/10.1101/2025.04.11.648432 for bioRxiv preprint.
How to cite: pTG565 was a gift from Ariel Pani (Addgene plasmid # 237395 ; http://n2t.net/addgene:237395 ; RRID:Addgene_237395)
