[The description below was written by a language model from this plasmid's Addgene catalogue record and pLannotate feature annotations shown in this document.]
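Description:
pTG565 is a pUC19-based homology-directed repair template for engineering the C. elegans genome, designed to insert an eft-3 promoter–driven TIR1 transgene at a site on chromosome IV. It is propagated in E. coli through the high-copy ColE1/pUC origin and selected with ampicillin via the β-lactamase gene. Remnants of the pUC lacZα/lac promoter region flank the roughly 10.5 kb insert. The unannotated stretches between these backbone remnants and the annotated payload on either side are consistent with chromosome IV homology arms, although the feature table does not label them and the record does not give the exact target locus.

The payload has two parts. The first is the expression unit: the eft-3 (elongation factor 1α) promoter, which is generally used for broad expression in the worm, drives the Arabidopsis auxin receptor F-box protein TIR1, and the unit ends with the tbb-2 terminator. TIR1 is the component that enables auxin-inducible degradation of degron-tagged proteins.

Immediately downstream is a self-excising cassette (SEC) bounded by two loxP511 sites. It contains sqt-1 collagen sequence, which in cassettes of this type is a dominant allele giving a visible roller phenotype. It also carries a hygromycin resistance gene for drug selection of integrants, and a Cre recombinase gene with a tbb-2 terminator placed next to hsp-16.1 heat-shock sequence. In this arrangement, heat shock induces Cre, which recombines the loxP511 sites and removes the markers and Cre itself. This leaves the TIR1 transgene and a single loxP511 scar. The use of loxP511 rather than wild-type loxP keeps this cassette incompatible with standard loxP sites, in keeping with the nested selection-cassette strategy of the associated publication.
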