Features (pLannotate 1.2.2; 23 found; start..end, strand, type, name):
    171..1031    -  CDS            AmpR: β-lactamase; bla; confers resistance to ampicillin, carbenicillin, and related antibiotics
   1032..1136    -  promoter       AmpR promoter: bla
   1231..1266    +  CDS            rop (fragment): Rop protein, which maintains plasmids at low copy number; rop
   1368..1467    +  misc_feature   bom (fragment): basis of mobility region from pBR322
   1473..1626    -  CDS            lacZα (fragment): LacZα fragment of β-galactosidase; lacZ fragment
   2763..3362    +  promoter       eft-3 promoter: eft-3; promoter for the C. elegans elongation factor 1α gene (Mitrovich and Anderson, 2000)
   3375..5258    +  CDS            TIR1: TIR1_ARATH - Also known as FBL1, WEI1. Experimental evidence at protein level: Swiss-Prot protein existence level 1. Auxin receptor that mediates Aux/IAA proteins proteasomal degradation and auxin-regulated transcription. The SCF(TIR1) E3 ubiquitin ligase complex is involved in auxin-mediated signaling pathway that regulate root and hypocotyl growth, lateral root formation, cell elongation, and gravitropism. Appears to allow pericycle cells to overcome G2 arrest prior to lateral root development. Plays a role in ethylene signaling in roots. Confers sensitivity to the virulent bacterial pathoge
   5272..5595    +  terminator     tbb-2 terminator: tbb-2; transcription terminator for the C. elegans tubulin beta-2 gene
   5643..5676    -  protein_bind   loxP511: Cre-mediated recombination occurs in the 8-bp core sequence (GTATACAT). loxP511 sites are compatible with each other, but incompatible with wild-type loxP sites. Cre recombinase
   6470..6616    +  CDS            sqt-1 (fragment): SQT1_CAEEL - Also known as rol-5. Protein inferred from homology: Swiss-Prot protein existence level 3. Nematode cuticles are composed largely of collagen-like proteins. The cuticle functions both as an exoskeleton and as a barrier to protect the worm from its environment. This is a collagen critical for organismal morphogenesis. Mutations in sqt-1 can lengthen, shorten, or helically twist the entire animal. From Caenorhabditis elegans.
   6649..7488    +  CDS            sqt-1 (fragment): SQT1_CAEEL - Also known as rol-5. Protein inferred from homology: Swiss-Prot protein existence level 3. Nematode cuticles are composed largely of collagen-like proteins. The cuticle functions both as an exoskeleton and as a barrier to protect the worm from its environment. This is a collagen critical for organismal morphogenesis. Mutations in sqt-1 can lengthen, shorten, or helically twist the entire animal. From Caenorhabditis elegans.
   7532..7855    -  terminator     tbb-2 terminator: tbb-2; transcription terminator for the C. elegans tubulin beta-2 gene
   7864..8994    -  CDS            cre: RECR_BPP1 - Experimental evidence at protein level: Swiss-Prot protein existence level 1. Catalyzes site-specific recombination between two 34-base- pair LOXP sites. Its role is to maintain the phage genome as a monomeric unit-copy plasmid in the lysogenic state. From Escherichia phage P1 (Bacteriophage P1).
   9343..9393    +  CDS            hsp-16.1 (fragment): HSP11_CAEEL - Also known as hsp16-1b. Experimental evidence at transcript level: Swiss-Prot protein existence level 2. From Caenorhabditis elegans.
   9774..9794    +  protein_bind   attB1: mutant version of attB; core recombination site for the Gateway® BP reaction BP Clonase™
   9800..10825   +  CDS            HygR: aminoglycoside phosphotransferase from E. coli; aph(4)-Ia; confers resistance to hygromycin
  10829..10849   -  protein_bind   attB2: mutant version of attB; core recombination site for the Gateway® BP reaction BP Clonase™
  11203..11236   -  protein_bind   loxP511: Cre-mediated recombination occurs in the 8-bp core sequence (GTATACAT). loxP511 sites are compatible with each other, but incompatible with wild-type loxP sites. Cre recombinase
  12212..12234   -  protein_bind   lac operator (fragment): The lac repressor binds to the lac operator to inhibit transcription in E. coli. This inhibition can be relieved by adding lactose or isopropyl-β-D-thiogalactopyranoside (IPTG). lac repressor encoded by lacI
  12238..12268   -  promoter       lac promoter: promoter for the E. coli lac operon
  12283..12304   -  protein_bind   CAP binding site: CAP binding activates transcription in the presence of cAMP. E. coli catabolite activator protein
  12317..12409   -  CDS            lacI (fragment): lac repressor; lacI; The lac repressor binds to the lac operator to inhibit transcription in E. coli. This inhibition can be relieved by adding lactose or isopropyl-β-D-thiogalactopyranoside (IPTG).
  12592..13180   -  rep_origin     ori: high-copy-number ColE1/pMB1/pBR322/pUC origin of replication
>Addgene plasmid #237395 | pTG565 | addgene full sequence | sequence record 471698 | Addgene NGS Result
GAAGATCCTTTGATCTTTTCTACGGGGTCTGACGCTCAGTGGAACGAAAACTCACGTTAAGGGATTTTGG
TCATGAGATTATCAAAAAGGATCTTCACCTAGATCCTTTTAAATTAAAAATGAAGTTTTAAATCAATCTA
AAGTATATATGAGTAAACTTGGTCTGACAGTTACCAATGCTTAATCAGTGAGGCACCTATCTCAGCGATC
TGTCTATTTCGTTCATCCATAGTTGCCTGACTCCCCGTCGTGTAGATAACTACGATACGGGAGGGCTTAC
CATCTGGCCCCAGTGCTGCAATGATACCGCGAGACCCACGCTCACCGGCTCCAGATTTATCAGCAATAAA
CCAGCCAGCCGGAAGGGCCGAGCGCAGAAGTGGTCCTGCAACTTTATCCGCCTCCATCCAGTCTATTAAT
TGTTGCCGGGAAGCTAGAGTAAGTAGTTCGCCAGTTAATAGTTTGCGCAACGTTGTTGCCATTGCTACAG
GCATCGTGGTGTCACGCTCGTCGTTTGGTATGGCTTCATTCAGCTCCGGTTCCCAACGATCAAGGCGAGT
TACATGATCCCCCATGTTGTGCAAAAAAGCGGTTAGCTCCTTCGGTCCTCCGATCGTTGTCAGAAGTAAG
TTGGCCGCAGTGTTATCACTCATGGTTATGGCAGCACTGCATAATTCTCTTACTGTCATGCCATCCGTAA
GATGCTTTTCTGTGACTGGTGAGTACTCAACCAAGTCATTCTGAGAATAGTGTATGCGGCGACCGAGTTG
CTCTTGCCCGGCGTCAATACGGGATAATACCGCGCCACATAGCAGAACTTTAAAAGTGCTCATCATTGGA
AAACGTTCTTCGGGGCGAAAACTCTCAAGGATCTTACCGCTGTTGAGATCCAGTTCGATGTAACCCACTC
GTGCACCCAACTGATCTTCAGCATCTTTTACTTTCACCAGCGTTTCTGGGTGAGCAAAAACAGGAAGGCA
AAATGCCGCAAAAAAGGGAATAAGGGCGACACGGAAATGTTGAATACTCATACTCTTCCTTTTTCAATAT
TATTGAAGCATTTATCAGGGTTATTGTCTCATGAGCGGATACATATTTGAATGTATTTAGAAAAATAAAC
AAATAGGGGTTCCGCGCACATTTCCCCGAAAAGTGCCACCTGACGTCTAAGAAACCATTATTATCATGAC
ATTAACCTATAAAAATAGGCGTATCACGAGGCCCTTTCGTCTCGCGCGTTTCGGTGATGACGGTGAAAAC
CTCTGACACATGCAGCTCCCGGAGACGGTCACAGCTTGTCTGTAAGCGGATGCCGGGAGCAGACAAGCCC
GTCAGGGCGCGTCAGCGGGTGTTGGCGGGTGTCGGGGCTGGCTTAACTATGCGGCATCAGAGCAGATTGT
ACTGAGAGTGCACCATATGCGGTGTGAAATACCGCACAGATGCGTAAGGAGAAAATACCGCATCAGGCGC
CATTCGCCATTCAGGCTGCGCAACTGTTGGGAAGGGCGATCGGTGCGGGCCTCTTCGCTATTACGCCAGC
TGGCGAAAGGGGGATGTGCTGCAAGGCGATTAAGTTGGGTAACGCCAGGGTTTTCCCAGTCACGACGTTG
TAAAACGACGGCCAGTCGGTACCAGGAATCTTCTTCGAGGACGGAACTCGCCGCTAAGCGGATCGCCTTT
AATTTATTCTTTGCCTTATGCGTTGCTCAAAATAAAACATTATTTCATCCAAAATAATTTTTTGAGGTTT
TAGATGAATTTGATAGTTTAGCTTGTCACTTTCTCCTGTGCGAAGAAACTTGCTAAGCAGGTAAGCAGCA
TCCTTATCAAGTTTCGACCTTATCTCTCAGTAGTCGCATACGTCGTATCCCTCATCTGCTTTGTTTTAGC
CACTTCAAGGGAATTCAGATCACTTTTTCTCATGTGTTTTCAAATTTACTTTTGTGGAGTGACCTTAATT
GACCCTCTCGTCATAAGTGGACGGTGGGTAGTTACTTAACAAATTTCGAGTACAGGATAGTGTCAATGGC
ATGAGACATGTAGTAGCCAAGCAATTATGGCGAATAAGTTTCAAAAACCAACATTCTGTCAAATACAAAG
ACCTGCAACATTAGAGAATTCATTAAATACATCTTCGAGGAAATCAAATTTTCCCGTAGACGATCCCGTA
GACCTACTTGTACAATATGTTCTAGATATACACTCCGAACTTAAAATATCTCGAACATTTGTGTTGAATA
TTTATTTTAATTCTAGGTTTTTCAAATTCCGCACGATTTTTGCCATACTACTGCCCAATAGTTTACATTT
ATTGGGCCTGGATCTGTAAGGCACTTTTGGGAGCTCCCTTTCTTTTCCTTCAAATTACCCATACAGATCT
ATAAATCACAATTTAATACAAGATTTTATTCAAGTTAAAAACATAAAAGGGGCTTTGCGGTGGTCCCCAT
TTCACCAGAGAACTATAAAAAATATAAATTTAACATCAAATGTTGCAATTGATTCCCTCTCAAAGCTGCT
TGAAGAACCCTGATTCTGTCAAGCCTATGAAGATTTAAAAAAAATTGGGAAGACCCTTAGTTCCAAACAA
GTGTCGTTGACCCAGTAGGCGATATTCTGAAAAGTCATAAAATGGGGTTGCTAAAAAATTGGTCGCTAAC
TTACATTTAGCTAGGAATGTTAATTGGAATAACTCATAATTTACAGTAAAATTATCAAAAAATAGCAAAA
ATCAATAGAGGACCGCTAGGTACCGCGGCCGCGCACCTTTGGTCTTTTATTGTCAACTTCCATTGGTTCT
TCCATTGTTTCTGTTAAATTAATGAATTTTTCATAAAATAAAGACATTATACAATATAAAAATGAAGAAT
TTATTGAAAATAAACTGCCAGAGAGAAAAAGTATGCAACACTCCCGCCGAGAGTGTTTGAAATGGTGTAC
GGTACATTTTCGTGCTAGGAGTTAGATGTGCAGGCAGCAACGAGAGGGGGAGAGATTTTTTTGGGCCTTG
TGAAATTAACGTGAGTTTTCTGGTCATCTGACTAATCATGTTGGTTTTTTGTTGGTTTATTTTGTTTTTA
TCTTTGTTTTTATCCAGATTAGGAAATTTAAATTTTATGAATTTATAATGAGGTCAAACATTCAGTCCCA
GCGTTTTTCCTGTTCTCACTGTTTAGTCGAATTTTTATTTTAGGCTTTCAACAAATGTTCTAACTGTCTT
ATTTGTGACCTCACTTTTTATATTTTTTTAATTTTTAAAAATATTAGAAGTTTCTAGGATAATTTTTTCG
ACTTTTATTCTCTCTACCGTCCGCACTCTTCTTACTTTTAAATTAAATTGTTTTTTTTTCAGTTGGGAAA
CACTTTGCTCATCGATGCAAAAGAGAATCGCCTTGTCGTTTCCAGAAGAAGTACTCGAGCACGTCTTCTC
CTTCATCCAACTCGACAAGGACCGTAACTCCGTCTCCCTCGTCTGCAAGTCCTGGTACGAGATCGAGCGT
TGGTGCCGTCGTAAGGTCTTCATCGGAAACTGCTACGCCGTCTCCCCAGCCACCGTCATCCGTCGTTTCC
CAAAGGTCCGTTCCGTCGAGCTCAAGGGAAAGCCACACTTCGCCGACTTCAACCTCGTCCCAGACGGATG
GGGAGGATACGTCTACCCATGGATCGAGGCCATGTCCTCCTCCTACACCTGGCTCGAGGAGATCCGTCTC
AAGCGTATGGTCGTCACCGACGACTGCCTCGAGCTCATCGCCAAGTCCTTCAAGAACTTCAAGGTCCTCG
TCCTCTCCTCCTGCGAGGGATTCTCCACCGACGGACTCGCCGCCATCGCCGCCACCTGCCGTAACCTCAA
GGTAAGTTTAAACATATATATACTAACTAACCCTGATTATTTAAATTTTCAGGAGCTCGACCTCCGTGAG
TCCGACGTCGACGAGGTCTCCGGACACTGGCTCTCCCACTTCCCAGACACCTACACCTCCCTCGTCTCCC
TCAACATCTCCTGCCTCGCCTCCGAGGTCTCCTTCTCCGCCCTCGAGCGTCTCGTCACCCGTTGCCCAAA
CCTCAAGTCCCTCAAGCTCAACCGTGCCGTCCCACTCGAGAAGCTCGCCACCCTCCTCCAACGTGCCCCA
CAACTCGAGGAGCTCGGAACCGGAGGATACACCGCCGAGGTCCGTCCAGACGTCTACTCCGGACTCTCCG
TCGCCCTCTCCGGATGCAAGGTAAGTTTAAACAGTTCGGTACTAACTAACCATACATATTTAAATTTTCA
GGAGCTCCGTTGCCTCTCCGGATTCTGGGACGCCGTCCCAGCCTACCTCCCAGCCGTCTACTCCGTCTGC
TCCCGTCTCACCACCCTCAACCTCTCCTACGCCACCGTCCAATCCTACGACCTCGTCAAGCTCCTCTGCC
AATGCCCAAAGCTCCAACGTCTCTGGGTCCTCGACTACATCGAGGACGCCGGACTCGAGGTCCTCGCCTC
CACCTGCAAGGACCTCCGTGAGCTCCGTGTCTTCCCATCCGAGCCATTCGTCATGGAGCCAAACGTCGCC
CTCACCGAGCAAGGACTCGTCTCCGTCTCCATGGGATGCCCAAAGCTCGAGTCCGTCCTCTACTTCTGCC
GTCAAATGACCAACGCCGCCCTCATCACCATCGCCCGTAACCGTCCAAACATGACCCGTTTCCGTCTCTG
CATCATCGAGCCAAAGGCCCCAGACTACCTCACCCTCGAGCCACTCGACATCGGATTCGGAGCCATCGTC
GAGCACTGCAAGGACCTCCGTCGTCTCTCCCTCTCCGGACTCCTCACCGACAAGGTCTTCGAGTACATCG
GAACCTACGCCAAGAAGATGGAGATGCTCTCCGTCGCCTTCGCCGGAGACTCCGACCTCGGACTCCACCA
CGTCCTCTCCGGATGCGACTCCCTCCGTAAGCTCGAGATCCGTGACTGCCCATTCGGAGACAAGGCCCTC
CTCGCCAACGCCTCCAAGCTCGAGACCATGCGTTCCCTCTGGATGTCCTCCTGCTCCGTCTCCTTCGGAG
CCTGCAAGCTCCTCGGACAAAAGATGCCAAAGCTCAACGTCGAGGTCATCGACGAGCGTGGAGCCCCAGA
CTCCCGTCCAGAGTCCTGCCCAGTCGAGCGTGTCTTCATCTACCGTACCGTCGCCGGACCACGTTTCGAC
ATGCCAGGATTCGTCTGGAACATGGACCAAGACTCCACCATGCGTTTCTCCCGTCAAATCATCACCACCA
ACGGACTCTAACTTAAGATAAATGCAAAATCCTTTCAAGCATTCCCTTCTTCTCTATCACTCTTCTTTCT
TTTTGTCAAAAAATTCTCTCGCTAATTTATTTGCTTTTTTAATGTTATTATTTTATGACTTTTTATAGTC
ACTGAAAAGTTTGCATCTGAGTGAAGTGAATGCTATCAAAATGTGATTCTGTCTGATGTACTTTCACAAT
CTCTCTTCAATTCCATTTTGAAGTGCTTTAAACCCGAAAGGTTGAGAAAAATGCGAGCGCTCAAATATTT
GTATTGTGTTCGTTGAGTGACCCAACAAAAAGAGGAAACTTTATTGTGCCGCCAAGAAAAAAGTCTCAAC
CGGTGAGAATCTGTACTTTCAATCCGGAAAGGTAAGTTTAAAATAACTTCGTATAATGTATACTATACGA
AGTTATTTTCAGGGAGAGCAAAAGCTTATCTCCGAGGAGGACCTCTAAGGATGATCGACGCCAACGTCGT
TGAATTTTCAAATTTTAAATACTGAATATTTGTTTTTTTTCCTATTATTTATTTATTCTCTTTGTGTTTT
TTTTCTTGCTTTCTAAAAAATTAATTCAATCCAAATCTAAACATTTTTTTTTCTCTTTCCGTCTCCCAAT
TCGTATTCCGCTCCTCTCATCTGAACACAATGTGCAAGTTTATTTATCTTCTCGCTTTCATTTCATTAGG
ACGTGGGGGGAATTGGTGGAAGGGGGAAACACACAAAAGGATGATGGAAATGAAATAAGGACACACAATA
TGCAACAACATTCAATTCAGAAATATGGAGGAAGGTTTAAAAGAAAACATAAAAATATATAGAGGAGGAA
GGAAACTAGCTGCCCTCGATTGTCTATCTTCCATTCTCACCAAGTTTCAACAACTTTATTCAGTCATTCT
TCTCTGGTTCATTTCCCAACCAATCTTCCCGAATAAAGCCCATCTGTCCTTTCGGCCACATTCCTCACCT
ACATCCGTACTCCTTATCTCCCGTTCTTATCCAGTCTTTTATCGTCTCTGCGTCTCGCACACTGTCTCGT
CGGTAATGTAAAAAAAAAACAAAAAAAACTTGAAAACTTGCGGAAAGATTTCCTAATAAAAGGAGACGAA
TCCGGTAGGAAATCGACAAGTCTCTGCTTCTCGAAGACTAGGTGAGTTACATTTCTTTGGCCGAATTATT
TTGAAATCCTAAATTTGATAATTTCAGAGATGTCTGTAAAACTTGCGTGTTATGTGACGGCTTCGGTCAC
TGTCGCCACTCTTATGGTATGCTTCATGACCATGTCAACCATCTACTCGGAGGTTGATGGATTCAGAGAG
AAGCTTGATACCGAGATGAATGTGTTCAGAGTGAGTTAAATTATATTTTGAATTTTAAATAATTTTTAAT
TTTCTAGCAATCTACCAATGGATTGTGGAAGGACATAGTTGTCATCGGAAGATCTAGCAAGCGTGTCCGT
TGTCAATATGAAGAGACCAACGCTACCCCAACTCCACATGCTGATGGATCCCCATCTGCTCCACCAGGTC
AACCACCAGCAGTTCCACCAGTCTTCAACCAGCCAAAGACTCCAAATGGAGCCAATGGAAATGGACCAAC
CTGCAACTGCAATGCTGATAACAAGTGCCCAGCTGGACCATCCGGACCAAAGGGAGTTCCAGGAGTTCCA
GGACTCGACGGAGTTCCAGGACTTGACGGTGTTCCAGGAGTTGGAGCTGATGATATCGCTCCACAACGCG
AGTCTGTCGGATGCTTCACTTGCCCACAAGGACCAGTTGGACCACCAGGAGCTCTTGGAAGACCAGGACC
ACGTGGACTTCCAGGACCAAGAGGACAAAATGGAAACCCAGGAAGAGATGGACAACCAGGACATCCAGGA
GAGCAAGGATCATCCGGTCAAATCGGAAAGATCGGAGAGCCAGGACCACCAGGAGAGAAGGGACGCGACG
CCGAGCATCCAATCGGAAGACCAGGACCAAAGGGACCAAGAGGAGATCAAGGACCAACAGGACCAGCTGG
ACAGAACGGTCTTCACGGACCACCAGGAGAGCCAGGAACCGTTGGACCAGAAGGACCATCTGGAAAGCAA
GGACGTCAAGGACCAGACGGAACCCAGGGAGAGACTGGACCAGACGGAAGACCAGGAAAGGATGCCGAGT
ACTGCCAGTGCCCAGACAAGTCTCCACCATCAGAGGCTGTCAACGCCAACCGTGGATACAGAAATATCTA
AATTGTTGGTGTTTTCTAATAAAATATTTGAGATTCAGTGAGACTTTTTTCTTGGCGGCACAATAAAGTT
TCCTCTTTTTGTTGGGTCACTCAACGAACACAATACAAATATTTGAGCGCTCGCATTTTTCTCAACCTTT
CGGGTTTAAAGCACTTCAAAATGGAATTGAAGAGAGATTGTGAAAGTACATCAGACAGAATCACATTTTG
ATAGCATTCACTTCACTCAGATGCAAACTTTTCAGTGACTATAAAAAGTCATAAAATAATAACATTAAAA
AAGCAAATAAATTAGCGAGAGAATTTTTTGACAAAAAGAAAGAAGAGTGATAGAGAAGAAGGGAATGCTT
GAAAGGATTTTGCATTTATCTTAATCACCGTCTTCGAGAAGACGAACCATGGCGCCAGTTTCAGAATCCA
AGTTTCTAATATAGTTCATCACAATGTTGACGTTGGTCCAACCTCCGGCTTGCATAATCTCTGGGATGGA
AACTCCAGCGCGAGCCATGTCACGGGCAGCTCCGACACGGGCGGAATGTCCAGACCAAGCCAAGTAACGT
TGTCCGGAATCATCCTTGGCTCCGTAGATGAGACGGTGGGTAGCTTCGAAGATTCCTGAAAATTTATTTT
CAGCTTATTCTTAGCTAATATGTTGTTTAAACTTACCTTCAAGAGCTCGAGTCGAGAGTTGTGATGTTGC
ACTCGGGGCAGCAACTCCGTTCTTGCGAACACGACAGAACAGGTAGTTGTTTGGATCATCGGCGACTCCG
GAAACCGAAATCCAGCGCTCAACGAGCTTGGTAACTCCAAGGGAGAGCGCTTTTTCGACTCCGGCAGTCG
AGACCAGCGTTTTTGTACGTCCGATGTGGATGAGCATTCTTCCTCCGTCTGTGCGACTAATATCCTTGAC
GCGAATGCGGGCAATTTCGGCGATACGGAGAAGTGTGTTGTAAGCAATTCCGAGGAAGGCGAGGTTTCGG
ATGTCCTGGCAACGATCGGAATTTTCCATAAGAGAACGGACCTGATCGAAGTCGGTTCTGAAAATTTCGT
CAAGTCTTAGGATTGAATACATTAATATTTAAACTTACCTTTCGAAGGCGAGGGCTTGCTTGGCTCTCTC
TCCAGCATCAACATTTTCCTTGCGGATACGTCTCATTACGAGAGATACGGCATTAGAATCTGATGGGCGT
GGAAGTCCAGATCGGCGATGGAGCATATTGAGCTGTCCGAGATGTTGTTGGATCGTCTTCACCGCCAATC
CACGAGCTTGGAGGTAGAGCAAGTAGTCACGAACGTCTTCTGGCTCGGCTGGGAACCACTTGCGGTTGTT
AAGCTTGCACCAGGCAGCCCAAGAACGGCACACTGAGAGAAGCATCTTCCAGGTGTGCTCGGAGAAGGCT
TGTCTGTCACGGAACATATCCATGAGGTTCTTGCGAACTTCATCACTTGTCGCGTCAACTGGAAGTGCTG
GAAGATTTTGATGAACAGTGAGAAGATTTGACATATTTTCGAAGTTTTTTAGATGCACTAGAACAAAGCG
TGTTGGCTTCCTCTGAGCCCGCTTTCCTTATATACCCGCATTCTGCAGCCTTACAGAATGTTCTAGAAGG
TCCTAGATGCATTCGTTTGAAAATACTCCCGGTGGGTGCAAAGAGACGCAGACGGAAAATGTATCTGGGT
CTCTTTATTGTGTACACTACTTTTCCATGTACCGAATGTGAGTCGCCCTCCTTTTGCAACAAGCAGCTCG
AATGTTCTAGAAAAAGGTGGAAAATAGTATAAATACCGTTGAAAATAAATACCGAACAACATTTGCTCTA
ATTGTGAAATTAGAAATCTTCAAACTATAATCATGTCACTTTACCACTATTTCCGTCCAGCTCAACGTTC
CGTTTTTGGTGATCATTTTTGCTTTCGTCGTAAATCTACACACGCGTCTCTTCCGTGCGAGAGTCCAAGC
CAGCAGCCAAATTCGTTGACTGAGTATTCAACGTTTATACGTTGTCGGCAACGAGAAATAGGAAAATGCA
TCGGGAAATGTTCTTTTTTCGATTTTTTCCAAGGTTTTGACAAATTTTACCACGAATTTTGCTATGTTTT
CAATTAAAAAATATGTTATTCAACTGTTTCTATGAGGAAAATAAGGCTTTGCATGTAATTTTCTTATTCA
GCATAATTTTTAATTAATTTGAATTTTCTGTCCTAACGTTTATTTTGTTTTCTTGGTTATGACTGATCTG
AAATTAATTTTTGAATTTTAAGGTAATATGTCAGGCGGTGCCGCAAGTTTGTACAAAAAAGCAGGCTCCA
TGAAAAAGCCTGAACTCACCGCGACGTCTGTCGAGAAGTTTCTGATCGAAAAGTTCGACAGCGTCTCCGA
CCTGATGCAGCTCTCGGAGGGCGAAGAATCTCGTGCTTTCAGCTTCGATGTAGGAGGGCGTGGATATGTC
CTGCGGGTAAATAGCTGCGCCGATGGTTTCTACAAAGATCGTTATGTTTATCGGCACTTTGCATCGGCCG
CGCTCCCGATTCCGGAAGTGCTTGACATTGGGGAATTCAGCGAGAGCCTGACCTATTGCATCTCCCGCCG
TGCACAGGGTGTCACGTTGCAAGACCTGCCTGAAACCGAACTGCCCGCTGTTCTGCAGCCGGTCGCGGAG
GCCATGGATGCGATCGCTGCGGCCGATCTTAGCCAGACGAGCGGGTTCGGCCCATTCGGACCGCAAGGAA
TCGGTCAATACACTACATGGCGTGATTTCATATGCGCGATTGCTGATCCCCATGTGTATCACTGGCAAAC
TGTGATGGACGACACCGTCAGTGCGTCCGTCGCGCAGGCTCTCGATGAGCTGATGCTTTGGGCCGAGGAC
TGCCCCGAAGTCCGGCACCTCGTGCACGCGGATTTCGGCTCCAACAATGTCCTGACGGACAATGGCCGCA
TAACAGCGGTCATTGACTGGAGCGAGGCGATGTTCGGGGATTCCCAATACGAGGTCGCCAACATCTTCTT
CTGGAGGCCGTGGTTGGCTTGTATGGAGCAGCAGACGCGCTACTTCGAGCGGAGGCATCCGGAGCTTGCA
GGATCGCCGCGGCTCCGGGCGTATATGCTCCGCATTGGTCTTGACCAACTCTATCAGAGCTTGGTTGACG
GCAATTTCGATGATGCAGCTTGGGCGCAGGGTCGATGCGACGCAATCGTCCGATCCGGAGCCGGGACTGT
CGGGCGTACACAAATCGCCCGCAGAAGCGCGGCCGTCTGGACCGATGGCTGTGTAGAAGTACTCGCCGAT
AGTGGAAACCGACGCCCCAGCACTCGTCCGAGGGCAAAGGAATAGACCCAGCTTTCTTGTACAAAGTGGG
TCCAATTACTCTTCAACATCCCTACATGCTCTTTCTCCCTGTGCTCCCACCCCCTATTTTTGTTATTATC
AAAAAACTTCTCTTAATTTCTTTGTTTTTTAGCTTCTTTTAAGTCACCTCTAACAATGAAATTGTGTAGA
TTCAAAAATAGAATTAATTCGTAATAAAAAGTCGAAAAAAATTGTGCTCCCTCCCCCCATTAATAATAAT
TCTATCCCAAAATCTACACAATGTTCTGTGTACACTTCTTATGTTTTTTACTTCTGATAAATTTTTTTGA
AACATCATAGAAAAAACCGCACACAAAATACCTTATCATATGTTACGTTTCAGTTTATGACCGCAATTTT
TAATAACTTCGTATAATGTATACTATACGAAGTTATTTTCAGGGAGGTACCCACAGGCATCCAACAGTAC
GAGTTCTGCGTTTTTGAATTATAGAATCAAGCATGCTCCGCGTTTGCTGTACTATTTCTCGCAGAGCAGT
TTTTTTTCTCACACTTTATTATTCTGTACTGCCCCTCCACGCTATAATTTTTTGCATAGAGGGCCATAAA
GGAAAACGGTACGGTAAAAATAATGGGTCCTTTTTACCGTTGTGTAGATTGTTTCTAACGGGATGCAAAT
TTTCACTAAAACTCTGGAAAACTGATGGAATTCTACGGGCAGCCGGCAATTTTAGATATTTGAAGAATCC
TTCTTGATCAGTGCCAAGCTTTCCCATGGACCAAAGATGTGGATCCAAGATCAAATGCACAGGATCTGAA
CTCCTTTGTTCCAAAAACAAGGATTTCTTTTCTATAGTTTGACCTAAATATTATAGTAGAACATATACAT
TTGATGATTTCATGAATAATTTATTGTTAAAAAATAATACATGTGTTAAAAAATAATTCTAAAAAATTAA
TTGGAGCGTCCTTGGCGGATATGGCGGATTGGAAGGTCATAAGTAACTCGAACTAACCTGTAAATATAAT
TAATTTAGAAGTAATCATTTTGAAATGTTTCTAAATTTTTGTAAACGTAATCAATGATTTACTTACAAAA
TTTTTCGAAATATTAGTAGAAATATAAAAAACCAGTAAAATTCAAAAGAGGCCAGCCACACATGCATCTT
ACAATACGAATGATGCGTTTTTTGTCGCCTCGGAGAAGGAATCAAGCAGGCTCCGCGTTTTCTGTACTAT
TTCTCCCAGAGCCGTTTATTTTGCATAGGGGGTGGGTCATAAACGGAGACGTTTTGGTATAAAATTTGCC
CCTTCTTCCACCGTTGAAAAAATTGGAAAATGAACCGGGACAGGAAAGGGGATTTCAGGATAATGGTGGT
ACCAACATGGTCATAGCTGTTTCCTGTGTGAAATTGTTATCCGCTCACAATTCCACACAACATACGAGCC
GGAAGCATAAAGTGTAAAGCCTGGGGTGCCTAATGAGTGAGCTAACTCACATTAATTGCGTTGCGCTCAC
TGCCCGCTTTCCAGTCGGGAAACCTGTCGTGCCAGCTGCATTAATGAATCGGCCAACGCGCGGGGAGAGG
CGGTTTGCGTATTGGGCGCTCTTCCGCTTCCTCGCTCACTGACTCGCTGCGCTCGGTCGTTCGGCTGCGG
CGAGCGGTATCAGCTCACTCAAAGGCGGTAATACGGTTATCCACAGAATCAGGGGATAACGCAGGAAAGA
ACATGTGAGCAAAAGGCCAGCAAAAGGCCAGGAACCGTAAAAAGGCCGCGTTGCTGGCGTTTTTCCATAG
GCTCCGCCCCCCTGACGAGCATCACAAAAATCGACGCTCAAGTCAGAGGTGGCGAAACCCGACAGGACTA
TAAAGATACCAGGCGTTTCCCCCTGGAAGCTCCCTCGTGCGCTCTCCTGTTCCGACCCTGCCGCTTACCG
GATACCTGTCCGCCTTTCTCCCTTCGGGAAGCGTGGCGCTTTCTCATAGCTCACGCTGTAGGTATCTCAG
TTCGGTGTAGGTCGTTCGCTCCAAGCTGGGCTGTGTGCACGAACCCCCCGTTCAGCCCGACCGCTGCGCC
TTATCCGGTAACTATCGTCTTGAGTCCAACCCGGTAAGACACGACTTATCGCCACTGGCAGCAGCCACTG
GTAACAGGATTAGCAGAGCGAGGTATGTAGGCGGTGCTACAGAGTTCTTGAAGTGGTGGCCTAACTACGG
CTACACTAGAAGAACAGTATTTGGTATCTGCGCTCTGCTGAAGCCAGTTACCTTCGGAAAAAGAGTTGGT
AGCTCTTGATCCGGCAAACAAACCACCGCTGGTAGCGGTGGTTTTTTTGTTTGCAAGCAGCAGATTACGC
GCAGAAAAAAAGGATCTCAA
